>Addgene plasmid #1968 | pFastBac flag Mel18 | addgene partial sequence | sequence record 16989 | 1968 with polyhedrin-F
CCTATAAATATTCCGGATTATTCATACCGTCCCACCATCGGGCGCGGATCCCGGTCCGAAGCGCGCGGAA
TTCATGGACTACAAGGACGATGACGACAAGCATCGGACCACACGGATTAAAATCACGGAGCTGAACCCTC
ACCTCATGTGTGCCCTCTGTGGGGGCTATTTTATTGATGCCACCACCATTGTGGAATGCTTACATTCCTT
CTGCAAAACCTGCATCGTACGCTACTTGGAGACCAACAAATACTGCCCCATGTGTGACGTCCAGGTCCAT
AAAACTCGACCACTGCTGAGCATCAGATCAGACAAAACCCTCCAGGACATTGTCTACAAGTTGGTGCCTG
GGCTTTTTAAAGATGAAATGAAACGGCGACGGGACTTCTATGCAGCATACCCCCTGACAGAGGTCCCCAA
CGGCTCCAACGAGGACCGAGGCGAGGTCCTGGAACAGGAGAAGGGGGCTCTGGGTGACGACGAGATTGTC
AGTCTTTCCATTGAGTTCTACGAAGGCGTCAGGGACCGAGAGGAGAAGAAGAACCTCACGGAGAATGGAG
ATGGGGACAAGGAGAAGACAGGAGTGCGATTCCTGCGGTGCCCAGCAGCCATGACCGTCATGCACCTGGC
AAAGTTCCTCCGCAACAAAATGGATGTGCCCAGCAAGTACAAGGTGGAGATCCTCTATGAAGATGAGCCC
CTGAAGGAATACTACACCTTAATGGACATTGCGTACATCTACCCCTGGCGAAGGAATGGGCCTCTCCCCC
TCAAGTACCGTGTCCAGCCAGCCTGCAAGCGGCTCACCCTGCCCACGGTGCCAACCCCCTCAGAAGGCAC
CAACACCAGCGGGGCATCAGAGTGTGAGTCAGTCAGCGACAAGGCTCCCAGCCCCTGCACCC
