[The description below was written by a language model from this plasmid's Addgene catalogue record.]
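Description:
pFastBac flag Mel18 is an insect-cell expression construct built on the commercial pFastBac backbone (about 4.8 kb without insert), a baculovirus donor (transfer) plasmid. It is maintained as a high-copy plasmid in standard E. coli cloning strains under ampicillin selection, and the record also lists gentamicin as a selectable marker. In pFastBac-type vectors the gentamicin resistance gene normally lies alongside the expression cassette between Tn7 transposon ends. The cassette and marker can therefore be transposed together into a baculovirus shuttle genome (bacmid) in a suitable E. coli host, and the recombinant bacmid is then used to produce virus that infects insect cells. No feature table accompanies the entry, so these backbone elements are inferred from the vector family rather than confirmed for this plasmid.

The insert is the mouse Mel-18 cDNA (gene Pcgf2, also called Rnf110 or Zfp144), which encodes a Polycomb group RING finger protein. It is fused at its N terminus to a FLAG epitope tag and was cloned between EcoRI and HindIII sites, both of which were retained. The promoter is not stated explicitly. However, the listed polyhedrin forward sequencing primer is consistent with the strong, very late baculoviral polyhedrin promoter that usually drives expression in this backbone. The FLAG tag allows detection and affinity purification of the recombinant protein. The associated publication concerns chromatin silencing and repression by Polycomb-repressed chromatin, which suggests the construct was used to produce Mel-18 in insect cells, alone or for reconstituting Polycomb complexes, for biochemical studies of chromatin.
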