Addgene plasmid #1968: pFastBac flag Mel18
Depositing lab: Robert Kingston. Depositing organization: Massachusetts General Hospital. Publication: Propagation of silencing; recruitment and repression of naive chromatin in trans by polycomb repressed chromatin. Lavigne M, Francis NJ, King IF, Kingston RE. Mol Cell 2004 Feb 13;13(3):415-25. 10.1016/S1097-2765(04)00006-1 PubMed 14967148.
Backbone
  Vector backbone: pFastBac
  Backbone manufacturer: Invitrogen
  Backbone size w/o insert (bp): 4775
  Vector type: Insect Expression
  Selectable markers: Gentamicin
Growth in bacteria
  Bacterial resistance: Ampicillin, 100 μg/mL
  Growth temperature: 37°C
  Growth strain: DH5alpha
  Copy number: High Copy
Gene/Insert
  Gene/Insert name: Mel18
  Species: M. musculus (mouse)
  Entrez Gene: Pcgf2 (a.k.a. Mel1, Mel18, Rnf1, Rnf110, Zfp14, Zfp144, mel-1, mel-18)
  Tag / fusion protein: flag (N terminal on insert)
  Cloning method: Restriction Enzyme; 5′ cloning site EcoRI (not destroyed); 3′ cloning site HindIII (not destroyed)
  Sequencing primers: 5′ Polyhedrin forward
Terms and licenses: Academic/Nonprofit Terms; Industry Terms: Not Available to Industry
Depositor comments: mouse Mel-18 cDNA with N-terminal Flag fusion. (kingston #1385)
How to cite: pFastBac flag Mel18 was a gift from Robert Kingston (Addgene plasmid # 1968 ; http://n2t.net/addgene:1968 ; RRID:Addgene_1968)
